Addgene plasmid #193673: pLKO.1 puro shTEAD1/3/4-2
Purpose: Constitutive lentiviral expression of TEAD shRNA
Depositing lab: William Hahn. Depositing organization: Dana-Farber Cancer Institute. Publication: YAP1 and PRDM14 converge to promote cell survival and tumorigenesis. Kim M, Ly SH, Xie Y, Duronio GN, Ford-Roshon D, Hwang JH, Sulahian R, Rennhack JP, So J, Gjoerup O, Talamas JA, Grandclaudon M, Long HW, Doench JG, Sethi NS, Giannakis M, Hahn WC. Dev Cell. 2022 Jan 24;57(2):212-227.e8. doi: 10.1016/j.devcel.2021.12.006. Epub 2022 Jan 5. PubMed 34990589.
Backbone
  Vector backbone: pLKO.1 puro
  Vector type: Lentiviral
Growth in bacteria
  Bacterial resistance: Ampicillin, 100 μg/mL
  Growth temperature: 37°C
  Growth strain: NEB Stable
  Copy number: High Copy
Gene/Insert
  Gene/Insert name: TEAD
  gRNA/shRNA sequence: GATCAACTTCATCCACAAGCT
  Species: H. sapiens (human)
  Cloning method: Restriction Enzyme; 5′ cloning site Age1 (unknown if destroyed); 3′ cloning site EcoR1 (unknown if destroyed)
  Sequencing primers: 5′ LKO.1 5'
Terms and licenses: Academic/Nonprofit Terms; Industry Terms: Not Available to Industry
How to cite: pLKO.1 puro shTEAD1/3/4-2 was a gift from William Hahn (Addgene plasmid # 193673 ; http://n2t.net/addgene:193673 ; RRID:Addgene_193673)
