[The description below was written by a language model from this plasmid's Addgene catalogue record and pLannotate feature annotations shown in this document.]
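Description:
pLKO.1 puro shTEAD1/3/4-2 is a third-generation-style, self-inactivating HIV-1 lentiviral transfer plasmid built on the pLKO.1 puro backbone for constitutive expression of a short hairpin RNA against human TEAD transcripts. The catalogue lists the insert simply as TEAD, while the construct name suggests that this hairpin is intended to hit TEAD1, TEAD3 and TEAD4 together and is the second such design. The record does not otherwise spell this out. In bacteria the plasmid is maintained at high copy from a ColE1/pUC-type origin under ampicillin selection (AmpR with its own promoter). It also carries an f1 origin, plus remnants of lac and lacZα sequences and T3 and T7 promoters inherited from the parental cloning vector.

The viral cassette begins with an RSV enhancer/promoter fused to a truncated 5' LTR, which drives Tat-independent production of genomic RNA in packaging cells. This is followed by the Ψ packaging signal with a partial gag fragment, the Rev response element for nuclear export of the unspliced genome, and a cPPT/CTS element that aids nuclear import during transduction. The human U6 RNA polymerase III promoter sits just upstream of the hairpin. The hairpin was cloned between the AgeI and EcoRI sites and is not itself annotated in the feature table. Downstream, a human PGK promoter drives puromycin N-acetyltransferase, so transduced mammalian cells can be selected with puromycin. The ΔU3 3' LTR inactivates the LTR promoter after integration, and an SV40 poly(A) signal and SV40 origin lie outside the provirus. The construct is used to make lentivirus for stable TEAD knockdown in human cells, and the associated work concerns YAP1-dependent cell survival and tumorigenesis.
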