Features (pLannotate 1.2.2; 25 found; start..end, strand, type, name):
    415..507     +  CDS            lacI (fragment): lac repressor; lacI; The lac repressor binds to the lac operator to inhibit transcription in E. coli. This inhibition can be relieved by adding lactose or isopropyl-β-D-thiogalactopyranoside (IPTG).
    520..541     +  protein_bind   CAP binding site: CAP binding activates transcription in the presence of cAMP. E. coli catabolite activator protein
    556..586     +  promoter       lac promoter: promoter for the E. coli lac operon
    594..610     +  protein_bind   lac operator: The lac repressor binds to the lac operator to inhibit transcription in E. coli. This inhibition can be relieved by adding lactose or isopropyl-β-D-thiogalactopyranoside (IPTG). lac repressor encoded by lacI
    655..673     +  promoter       T3 promoter: promoter for bacteriophage T3 RNA polymerase
    701..927     +  promoter       RSV promoter: Rous sarcoma virus enhancer/promoter
    928..1108    +  LTR            5' LTR (truncated): truncated 5' long terminal repeat (LTR) from HIV-1
   1155..1280    +  misc_feature   HIV-1 Ψ: packaging signal of human immunodeficiency virus type 1
   1264..1627    +  CDS            HIV-1 gag (fragment): gag protein from human immunodeficiency virus 1; gag
   1773..2006    +  misc_feature   RRE: The Rev response element (RRE) of HIV-1 allows for Rev-dependent mRNA export from the nucleus to the cytoplasm.
   2383..2483    +  CDS            Rev (fragment): human immunodeficiency virus 1 (HIV-1) Rev protein; rev; enhances nuclear export of unspliced and incompletely spliced viral mRNAs
   2533..2773    +  promoter       U6 promoter: RNA polymerase III promoter for human U6 snRNA
   2878..2995    +  misc_feature   cPPT/CTS: central polypurine tract and central termination sequence of HIV-1
   3044..3554    +  promoter       hPGK promoter: human phosphoglycerate kinase 1 promoter
   3576..4175    +  CDS            PuroR: puromycin N-acetyltransferase; pac from Streptomyces alboniger; confers resistance to puromycin
   4218..4301    +  CDS            nef (fragment): NEF_HV1Z2 - Experimental evidence at protein level: Swiss-Prot protein existence level 1. Extracellular Nef protein targets CD4(+) T-lymphocytes for apoptosis by interacting with CXCR4 surface receptors. From Human immunodeficiency virus type 1 group M subtype D (isolate Z2/CDC-Z34) (HIV-1).
   4303..4536    +  LTR            3' LTR (ΔU3): self-inactivating 3' long terminal repeat (LTR) from HIV-1
   4608..4729    +  polyA_signal   SV40 poly(A) signal: SV40 polyadenylation signal
   4769..4904    +  rep_origin     SV40 ori: SV40 origin of replication
   4925..4943    -  promoter       T7 promoter: promoter for bacteriophage T7 RNA polymerase
   4951..5106    +  CDS            lacZα (fragment): LacZα fragment of β-galactosidase; lacZ fragment
   5111..5539    +  rep_origin     f1 ori (sequence partly withheld): f1 bacteriophage origin of replication; arrow indicates direction of (+) strand synthesis
   5592..5696    +  promoter       AmpR promoter: bla
   5697..6557    +  CDS            AmpR: β-lactamase; bla; confers resistance to ampicillin, carbenicillin, and related antibiotics
   6728..232     +  rep_origin     ori (across the origin): high-copy-number ColE1/pMB1/pBR322/pUC origin of replication
>Addgene plasmid #193673 | pLKO.1 puro shTEAD1/3/4-2 | addgene full sequence | sequence record 380306 | Addgene NGS Result
GACCTACACCGAACTGAGATACCTACAGCGTGAGCTATGAGAAAGCGCCACGCTTCCCGAAGGGAGAAAG
GCGGACAGGTATCCGGTAAGCGGCAGGGTCGGAACAGGAGAGCGCACGAGGGAGCTTCCAGGGGGAAACG
CCTGGTATCTTTATAGTCCTGTCGGGTTTCGCCACCTCTGACTTGAGCGTCGATTTTTGTGATGCTCGTC
AGGGGGGCGGAGCCTATGGAAAAACGCCAGCAACGCGGCCTTTTTACGGTTCCTGGCCTTTTGCTGGCCT
TTTGCTCACATGTTCTTTCCTGCGTTATCCCCTGATTCTGTGGATAACCGTATTACCGCCTTTGAGTGAG
CTGATACCGCTCGCCGCAGCCGAACGACCGAGCGCAGCGAGTCAGTGAGCGAGGAAGCGGAAGAGCGCCC
AATACGCAAACCGCCTCTCCCCGCGCGTTGGCCGATTCATTAATGCAGCTGGCACGACAGGTTTCCCGAC
TGGAAAGCGGGCAGTGAGCGCAACGCAATTAATGTGAGTTAGCTCACTCATTAGGCACCCCAGGCTTTAC
ACTTTATGCTTCCGGCTCGTATGTTGTGTGGAATTGTGAGCGGATAACAATTTCACACAGGAAACAGCTA
TGACCATGATTACGCCAAGCGCGCAATTAACCCTCACTAAAGGGAACAAAAGCTGGAGCTGCAAGCTTAA
TGTAGTCTTATGCAATACTCTTGTAGTCTTGCAACATGGTAACGATGAGTTAGCAACATGCCTTACAAGG
AGAGAAAAAGCACCGTGCATGCCGATTGGTGGAAGTAAGGTGGTACGATCGTGCCTTATTAGGAAGGCAA
CAGACGGGTCTGACATGGATTGGACGAACCACTGAATTGCCGCATTGCAGAGATATTGTATTTAAGTGCC
TAGCTCGATACATAAACGGGTCTCTCTGGTTAGACCAGATCTGAGCCTGGGAGCTCTCTGGCTAACTAGG
GAACCCACTGCTTAAGCCTCAATAAAGCTTGCCTTGAGTGCTTCAAGTAGTGTGTGCCCGTCTGTTGTGT
GACTCTGGTAACTAGAGATCCCTCAGACCCTTTTAGTCAGTGTGGAAAATCTCTAGCAGTGGCGCCCGAA
CAGGGACTTGAAAGCGAAAGGGAAACCAGAGGAGCTCTCTCGACGCAGGACTCGGCTTGCTGAAGCGCGC
ACGGCAAGAGGCGAGGGGCGGCGACTGGTGAGTACGCCAAAAATTTTGACTAGCGGAGGCTAGAAGGAGA
GAGATGGGTGCGAGAGCGTCAGTATTAAGCGGGGGAGAATTAGATCGCGATGGGAAAAAATTCGGTTAAG
GCCAGGGGGAAAGAAAAAATATAAATTAAAACATATAGTATGGGCAAGCAGGGAGCTAGAACGATTCGCA
GTTAATCCTGGCCTGTTAGAAACATCAGAAGGCTGTAGACAAATACTGGGACAGCTACAACCATCCCTTC
AGACAGGATCAGAAGAACTTAGATCATTATATAATACAGTAGCAACCCTCTATTGTGTGCATCAAAGGAT
AGAGATAAAAGACACCAAGGAAGCTTTAGACAAGATAGAGGAAGAGCAAAACAAAAGTAAGACCACCGCA
CAGCAAGCGGCCGCTGATCTTCAGACCTGGAGGAGGAGATATGAGGGACAATTGGAGAAGTGAATTATAT
AAATATAAAGTAGTAAAAATTGAACCATTAGGAGTAGCACCCACCAAGGCAAAGAGAAGAGTGGTGCAGA
GAGAAAAAAGAGCAGTGGGAATAGGAGCTTTGTTCCTTGGGTTCTTGGGAGCAGCAGGAAGCACTATGGG
CGCAGCGTCAATGACGCTGACGGTACAGGCCAGACAATTATTGTCTGGTATAGTGCAGCAGCAGAACAAT
TTGCTGAGGGCTATTGAGGCGCAACAGCATCTGTTGCAACTCACAGTCTGGGGCATCAAGCAGCTCCAGG
CAAGAATCCTGGCTGTGGAAAGATACCTAAAGGATCAACAGCTCCTGGGGATTTGGGGTTGCTCTGGAAA
ACTCATTTGCACCACTGCTGTGCCTTGGAATGCTAGTTGGAGTAATAAATCTCTGGAACAGATTTGGAAT
CACACGACCTGGATGGAGTGGGACAGAGAAATTAACAATTACACAAGCTTAATACACTCCTTAATTGAAG
AATCGCAAAACCAGCAAGAAAAGAATGAACAAGAATTATTGGAATTAGATAAATGGGCAAGTTTGTGGAA
TTGGTTTAACATAACAAATTGGCTGTGGTATATAAAATTATTCATAATGATAGTAGGAGGCTTGGTAGGT
TTAAGAATAGTTTTTGCTGTACTTTCTATAGTGAATAGAGTTAGGCAGGGATATTCACCATTATCGTTTC
AGACCCACCTCCCAACCCCGAGGGGACCCGACAGGCCCGAAGGAATAGAAGAAGAAGGTGGAGAGAGAGA
CAGAGACAGATCCATTCGATTAGTGAACGGATCTCGACGGTATCGATCACGAGACTAGCCTCGAGCGGCC
GCCCCCTTCACCGAGGGCCTATTTCCCATGATTCCTTCATATTTGCATATACGATACAAGGCTGTTAGAG
AGATAATTGGAATTAATTTGACTGTAAACACAAAGATATTAGTACAAAATACGTGACGTAGAAAGTAATA
ATTTCTTGGGTAGTTTGCAGTTTTAAAATTATGTTTTAAAATGGACTATCATATGCTTACCGTAACTTGA
AAGTATTTCGATTTCTTGGCTTTATATATCTTGTGGAAAGGACGAAACACCGGGATCAACTTCATCCACA
AGCTCTCGAGAGCTTGTGGATGAAGTTGATCTTTTTCAATTCTCGACCTCGAGACAAATGGCAGTATTCA
TCCACAATTTTAAAAGAAAAGGGGGGATTGGGGGGTACAGTGCAGGGGAAAGAATAGTAGACATAATAGC
AACAGACATACAAACTAAAGAATTACAAAAACAAATTACAAAAATTCAAAATTTTCGGGTTTATTACAGG
GACAGCAGAGATCCACTTTGGCCGCGGCTCGAGGGGGTTGGGGTTGCGCCTTTTCCAAGGCAGCCCTGGG
TTTGCGCAGGGACGCGGCTGCTCTGGGCGTGGTTCCGGGAAACGCAGCGGCGCCGACCCTGGGTCTCGCA
CATTCTTCACGTCCGTTCGCAGCGTCACCCGGATCTTCGCCGCTACCCTTGTGGGCCCCCCGGCGACGCT
TCCTGCTCCGCCCCTAAGTCGGGAAGGTTCCTTGCGGTTCGCGGCGTGCCGGACGTGACAAACGGAAGCC
GCACGTCTCACTAGTACCCTCGCAGACGGACAGCGCCAGGGAGCAATGGCAGCGCGCCGACCGCGATGGG
CTGTGGCCAATAGCGGCTGCTCAGCAGGGCGCGCCGAGAGCAGCGGCCGGGAAGGGGCGGTGCGGGAGGC
GGGGTGTGGGGCGGTAGTGTGGGCCCTGTTCCTGCCCGCGCGGTGTTCCGCATTCTGCAAGCCTCCGGAG
CGCACGTCGGCAGTCGGCTCCCTCGTTGACCGAATCACCGACCTCTCTCCCCAGGGGGATCCACCGGAGC
TTACCATGACCGAGTACAAGCCCACGGTGCGCCTCGCCACCCGCGACGACGTCCCCAGGGCCGTACGCAC
CCTCGCCGCCGCGTTCGCCGACTACCCCGCCACGCGCCACACCGTCGATCCGGACCGCCACATCGAGCGG
GTCACCGAGCTGCAAGAACTCTTCCTCACGCGCGTCGGGCTCGACATCGGCAAGGTGTGGGTCGCGGACG
ACGGCGCCGCGGTGGCGGTCTGGACCACGCCGGAGAGCGTCGAAGCGGGGGCGGTGTTCGCCGAGATCGG
CCCGCGCATGGCCGAGTTGAGCGGTTCCCGGCTGGCCGCGCAGCAACAGATGGAAGGCCTCCTGGCGCCG
CACCGGCCCAAGGAGCCCGCGTGGTTCCTGGCCACCGTCGGCGTCTCGCCCGACCACCAGGGCAAGGGTC
TGGGCAGCGCCGTCGTGCTCCCCGGAGTGGAGGCGGCCGAGCGCGCCGGGGTGCCCGCCTTCCTGGAGAC
CTCCGCGCCCCGCAACCTCCCCTTCTACGAGCGGCTCGGCTTCACCGTCACCGCCGACGTCGAGGTGCCC
GAAGGACCGCGCACCTGGTGCATGACCCGCAAGCCCGGTGCCTGACGCCCGCCCCACGACCCGCAGCGCC
CGACCGAAAGGAGCGCACGACCCCATGCATCGGTACCTTTAAGACCAATGACTTACAAGGCAGCTGTAGA
TCTTAGCCACTTTTTAAAAGAAAAGGGGGGACTGGAAGGGCTAATTCACTCCCAACGAAGACAAGATCTG
CTTTTTGCTTGTACTGGGTCTCTCTGGTTAGACCAGATCTGAGCCTGGGAGCTCTCTGGCTAACTAGGGA
ACCCACTGCTTAAGCCTCAATAAAGCTTGCCTTGAGTGCTTCAAGTAGTGTGTGCCCGTCTGTTGTGTGA
CTCTGGTAACTAGAGATCCCTCAGACCCTTTTAGTCAGTGTGGAAAATCTCTAGCAGTAGTAGTTCATGT
CATCTTATTATTCAGTATTTATAACTTGCAAAGAAATGAATATCAGAGAGTGAGAGGAACTTGTTTATTG
CAGCTTATAATGGTTACAAATAAAGCAATAGCATCACAAATTTCACAAATAAAGCATTTTTTTCACTGCA
TTCTAGTTGTGGTTTGTCCAAACTCATCAATGTATCTTATCATGTCTGGCTCTAGCTATCCCGCCCCTAA
CTCCGCCCATCCCGCCCCTAACTCCGCCCAGTTCCGCCCATTCTCCGCCCCATGGCTGACTAATTTTTTT
TATTTATGCAGAGGCCGAGGCCGCCTCGGCCTCTGAGCTATTCCAGAAGTAGTGAGGAGGCTTTTTTGGA
GGCCTAGGGACGTACCCAATTCGCCCTATAGTGAGTCGTATTACGCGCGCTCACTGGCCGTCGTTTTACA
ACGTCGTGACTGGGAAAACCCTGGCGTTACCCAACTTAATCGCCTTGCAGCACATCCCCCTTTCGCCAGC
TGGCGTAATAGCGAAGAGGCCCGCACCGATCGCCCTTCCCAACAGTTGCGCAGCCTGAATGGCGAATGGG
[124 nt withheld, positions 5111-5234]
C
[91 nt withheld, positions 5236-5326]
A
[49 nt withheld, positions 5328-5376]
CCTTTGACGTTGGAGTCCACGTTCTTT
[37 nt withheld, positions 5404-5440]
ACCCTATCTCGGTCTATTCTTTTGATTTATAAGGGATTTTGCCGATTTCGGCCTATTGGTTAAAAAATGA
GCTGATTTAACAAAAATTTAACGCGAATTTTAACAAAATATTAACGCTTACAATTTAGGTGGCACTTTTC
GGGGAAATGTGCGCGGAACCCCTATTTGTTTATTTTTCTAAATACATTCAAATATGTATCCGCTCATGAG
ACAATAACCCTGATAAATGCTTCAATAATATTGAAAAAGGAAGAGTATGAGTATTCAACATTTCCGTGTC
GCCCTTATTCCCTTTTTTGCGGCATTTTGCCTTCCTGTTTTTGCTCACCCAGAAACGCTGGTGAAAGTAA
AAGATGCTGAAGATCAGTTGGGTGCACGAGTGGGTTACATCGAACTGGATCTCAACAGCGGTAAGATCCT
TGAGAGTTTTCGCCCCGAAGAACGTTTTCCAATGATGAGCACTTTTAAAGTTCTGCTATGTGGCGCGGTA
TTATCCCGTATTGACGCCGGGCAAGAGCAACTCGGTCGCCGCATACACTATTCTCAGAATGACTTGGTTG
AGTACTCACCAGTCACAGAAAAGCATCTTACGGATGGCATGACAGTAAGAGAATTATGCAGTGCTGCCAT
AACCATGAGTGATAACACTGCGGCCAACTTACTTCTGACAACGATCGGAGGACCGAAGGAGCTAACCGCT
TTTTTGCACAACATGGGGGATCATGTAACTCGCCTTGATCGTTGGGAACCGGAGCTGAATGAAGCCATAC
CAAACGACGAGCGTGACACCACGATGCCTGTAGCAATGGCAACAACGTTGCGCAAACTATTAACTGGCGA
ACTACTTACTCTAGCTTCCCGGCAACAATTAATAGACTGGATGGAGGCGGATAAAGTTGCAGGACCACTT
CTGCGCTCGGCCCTTCCGGCTGGCTGGTTTATTGCTGATAAATCTGGAGCCGGTGAGCGTGGGTCTCGCG
GTATCATTGCAGCACTGGGGCCAGATGGTAAGCCCTCCCGTATCGTAGTTATCTACACGACGGGGAGTCA
GGCAACTATGGATGAACGAAATAGACAGATCGCTGAGATAGGTGCCTCACTGATTAAGCATTGGTAACTG
TCAGACCAAGTTTACTCATATATACTTTAGATTGATTTAAAACTTCATTTTTAATTTAAAAGGATCTAGG
TGAAGATCCTTTTTGATAATCTCATGACCAAAATCCCTTAACGTGAGTTTTCGTTCCACTGAGCGTCAGA
CCCCGTAGAAAAGATCAAAGGATCTTCTTGAGATCCTTTTTTTCTGCGCGTAATCTGCTGCTTGCAAACA
AAAAAACCACCGCTACCAGCGGTGGTTTGTTTGCCGGATCAAGAGCTACCAACTCTTTTTCCGAAGGTAA
CTGGCTTCAGCAGAGCGCAGATACCAAATACTGTTCTTCTAGTGTAGCCGTAGTTAGGCCACCACTTCAA
GAACTCTGTAGCACCGCCTACATACCTCGCTCTGCTAATCCTGTTACCAGTGGCTGCTGCCAGTGGCGAT
AAGTCGTGTCTTACCGGGTTGGACTCAAGACGATAGTTACCGGATAAGGCGCAGCGGTCGGGCTGAACGG
GGGGTTCGTGCACACAGCCCAGCTTGGAGCGAAC
